Addgene plasmid #91885: MSCV-mouse Ezh2 delta SETdomain-IRES-GFP
Purpose: Retroviral expression of mouse Ezh2 with a SET domain deletion
Depositing lab: Martine Roussel. Depositing organization: St. Jude Children's Research Hospital. Publication: Inactivation of Ezh2 Upregulates Gfi1 and Drives Aggressive Myc-Driven Group 3 Medulloblastoma. Vo BT, Li C, Morgan MA, Theurillat I, Finkelstein D, Wright S, Hyle J, Smith SM, Fan Y, Wang YD, Wu G, Orr BA, Northcott PA, Shilatifard A, Sherr CJ, Roussel MF. Cell Rep. 2017 Mar 21;18(12):2907-2917. doi: 10.1016/j.celrep.2017.02.073. PubMed 28329683.
Backbone
  Vector backbone: MSCV-IRES-GFP
  Backbone manufacturer: Tannishtha Reya (Addgene #20672)
  Vector type: Mammalian Expression, Retroviral
  Selectable markers: EGFP
Growth in bacteria
  Bacterial resistance: Ampicillin, 100 μg/mL
  Growth temperature: 37°C
  Growth strain: NEB Stable
  Copy number: High Copy
Gene/Insert
  Gene/Insert name: Ezh2
  Species: M. musculus (mouse)
  Mutation: SET domain deleted
  Entrez Gene: Ezh2 (a.k.a. Enx-1, Enx1h, KMT6, mKIAA4065)
  Promoter: MMLV gag
  Tag / fusion protein: IRES-EGFP (C terminal on backbone)
  Cloning method: Restriction Enzyme; 5′ cloning site BglI (unknown if destroyed); 3′ cloning site XhoI (unknown if destroyed)
  Sequencing primers: 5′ pLXSN 5'
Resource information
  A portion of this plasmid was derived from a plasmid made by: MSCV-Flag-mut-Ezh2-ΔSET-Hydromycin was purchased from Addgene (Cat# 49403)
Terms and licenses: Academic/Nonprofit Terms; Industry Terms: Not Available to Industry
How to cite: MSCV-mouse Ezh2 delta SETdomain-IRES-GFP was a gift from Martine Roussel (Addgene plasmid # 91885 ; http://n2t.net/addgene:91885 ; RRID:Addgene_91885)
