[The description below was written by a language model from this plasmid's Addgene catalogue record and pLannotate feature annotations shown in this document.]
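Description:
MSCV-mouse Ezh2 delta SETdomain-IRES-GFP is a gammaretroviral expression plasmid built on the MSCV-IRES-GFP backbone and used to deliver a catalytically disabled form of mouse Ezh2 into mammalian cells. The annotated 8,362 nt sequence shows the standard MSCV architecture. Murine embryonic stem cell virus 5' and 3' LTRs flank the transferred region. Downstream of the 5' LTR lie the MESV Ψ packaging signal and a truncated MMLV gag segment lacking its start codon, which together support encapsidation of the genomic RNA when the plasmid is introduced into a packaging cell line. The catalogue entry lists the promoter as "MMLV gag", but in this design transcription is normally driven from the 5' LTR. The bacterial portion carries a high-copy ColE1/pUC-type origin and an ampicillin resistance gene with its bla promoter. Scattered lac, rop, bom, TcR and env fragments are also annotated and appear to be non-functional remnants of earlier cloning vectors.

The payload is a bicistronic cassette. The Ezh2 open reading frame is annotated as a fragment, consistent with the recorded deletion of the SET domain, the methyltransferase domain through which Ezh2 acts as the catalytic subunit of PRC2 in H3K27 methylation. It is preceded by a partial FLAG epitope annotation, in keeping with its derivation from a Flag-tagged Ezh2-ΔSET MSCV plasmid. An EMCV IRES follows and drives translation of EGFP from the same transcript, so green fluorescence marks transduced cells. EGFP is the only marker for mammalian cells, as there is no drug selection cassette. The associated study concerns Ezh2 inactivation in Myc-driven Group 3 medulloblastoma, so the construct likely serves as a methyltransferase-deficient comparison to wild-type Ezh2.
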