Features (pLannotate 1.2.2; 21 found; start..end, strand, type, name):
      1..517     +  LTR            5' LTR: 5' long terminal repeat from murine embryonic stem cell virus
    581..922     +  misc_feature   MESV Ψ: packaging signal of murine embryonic stem cell virus
    989..1405    +  CDS            gag (truncated): truncated Moloney murine leukemia virus (MMLV) gag gene lacking the start codon
   1432..1452    +  CDS            FLAG (fragment): FLAG® epitope tag, followed by an enterokinase cleavage site
   1453..3288    +  CDS            Ezh2 (fragment): EZH2_MOUSE - Also known as Enx1h. Experimental evidence at protein level: Swiss-Prot protein existence level 1. Polycomb group (PcG) protein. Catalytic subunit of the PRC2/EED-EZH2 complex, which methylates (H3K9me) and 'Lys-27' (H3K27me) of histone H3, leading to transcriptional repression of the affected target gene. Able to mono-, di- and trimethylate 'Lys-27' of histone H3 to form H3K27me1, H3K27me2 and H3K27me3, respectively. Displays a preference for substrates with less methylation, loses activity when progressively more methyl groups are incorporated into H3K27, H3K27me0 > H3K27me1 > H
   3312..3872    +  misc_feature   IRES: internal ribosome entry site (IRES) of the encephalomyocarditis virus (EMCV)
   3875..4594    +  CDS            EGFP: the original enhanced GFP (Yang et al., 1996) mammalian codon-optimized
   4606..4636    +  misc_feature   MCS (fragment): pUC18/19 multiple cloning site
   4756..5270    +  LTR            3' LTR: 3' long terminal repeat from murine embryonic stem cell virus
   5432..5448    -  protein_bind   lac operator: The lac repressor binds to the lac operator to inhibit transcription in E. coli. This inhibition can be relieved by adding lactose or isopropyl-β-D-thiogalactopyranoside (IPTG). lac repressor encoded by lacI
   5456..5486    -  promoter       lac promoter: promoter for the E. coli lac operon
   5501..5522    -  protein_bind   CAP binding site: CAP binding activates transcription in the presence of cAMP. E. coli catabolite activator protein
   5535..5627    -  CDS            lacI (fragment): lac repressor; lacI; The lac repressor binds to the lac operator to inhibit transcription in E. coli. This inhibition can be relieved by adding lactose or isopropyl-β-D-thiogalactopyranoside (IPTG).
   5810..6398    -  rep_origin     ori: high-copy-number ColE1/pMB1/pBR322/pUC origin of replication
   6569..7429    -  CDS            AmpR: β-lactamase; bla; confers resistance to ampicillin, carbenicillin, and related antibiotics
   7430..7534    -  promoter       AmpR promoter: bla
   7629..7664    +  CDS            rop (fragment): Rop protein, which maintains plasmids at low copy number; rop
   7766..7865    +  misc_feature   bom (fragment): basis of mobility region from pBR322
   7871..8020    -  CDS            lacZα (fragment): LacZα fragment of β-galactosidase; lacZ fragment
   8020..8221    -  CDS            TcR (fragment): tetracycline efflux protein; tet; confers resistance to tetracycline
   8222..8320    +  CDS            env (fragment): murine leukemia virus gPr80 envelope polyprotein precursor; env; proteolytically cleaved into gp70SU and p15TM subunits
>Addgene plasmid #91885 | MSCV-mouse Ezh2 delta SETdomain-IRES-GFP | addgene full sequence | sequence record 244370 | Addgene NGS Result
AATGAAAGACCCCACCTGTAGGTTTGGCAAGCTAGCTTAAGTAACGCCATTTTGCAAGGCATGGAAAATA
CATAACTGAGAATAGAGAAGTTCAGATCAAGGTTAGGAACAGAGAGACAGCAGAATATGGGCCAAACAGG
ATATCTGTGGTAAGCAGTTCCTGCCCCGGCTCAGGGCCAAGAACAGATGGTCCCCAGATGCGGTCCCGCC
CTCAGCAGTTTCTAGAGAACCATCAGATGTTTCCAGGGTGCCCCAAGGACCTGAAATGACCCTGTGCCTT
ATTTGAACTAACCAATCAGTTCGCTTCTCGCTTCTGTTCGCGCGCTTCTGCTCCCCGAGCTCAATAAAAG
AGCCCACAACCCCTCACTCGGCGCGCCAGTCCTCCGATAGACTGCGTCGCCCGGGTACCCGTATTCCCAA
TAAAGCCTCTTGCTGTTTGCATCCGAATCGTGGACTCGCTGATCCTTGGGAGGGTCTCCTCAGATTGATT
GACTGCCCACCTCGGGGGTCTTTCATTTGGAGGTTCCACCGAGATTTGGAGACCCCTGCCCAGGGACCAC
CGACCCCCCCGCCGGGAGGTAAGCTGGCCAGCGGTCGTTTCGTGTCTGTCTCTGTCTTTGTGCGTGTTTG
TGCCGGCATCTAATGTTTGCGCCTGCGTCTGTACTAGTTAGCTAACTAGCTCTGTATCTGGCGGACCCGT
GGTGGAACTGACGAGTTCTGAACACCCGGCCGCAACCCTGGGAGACGTCCCAGGGACTTTGGGGGCCGTT
TTTGTGGCCCGACCTGAGGAAGGGAGTCGATGTGGAATCCGACCCCGTCAGGATATGTGGTTCTGGTAGG
AGACGAGAACCTAAAACAGTTCCCGCCTCCGTCTGAATTTTTGCTTTCGGTTTGGAACCGAAGCCGCGCG
TCTTGTCTGCTGCAGCGCTGCAGCATCGTTCTGTGTTGTCTCTGTCTGACTGTGTTTCTGTATTTGTCTG
AAAATTAGGGCCAGACTGTTACCACTCCCTTAAGTTTGACCTTAGGTCACTGGAAAGATGTCGAGCGGAT
CGCTCACAACCAGTCGGTAGATGTCAAGAAGAGACGTTGGGTTACCTTCTGCTCTGCAGAATGGCCAACC
TTTAACGTCGGATGGCCGCGAGACGGCACCTTTAACCGAGACCTCATCACCCAGGTTAAGATCAAGGTCT
TTTCACCTGGCCCGCATGGACACCCAGACCAGGTCCCCTACATCGTGACCTGGGAAGCCTTGGCTTTTGA
CCCCCCTCCCTGGGTCAAGCCCTTTGTACACCCTAAGCCTCCGCCTCCTCTTCCTCCATCCGCCCCGTCT
CTCCCCCTTGAACCTCCTCGTTCGACCCCGCCTCGATCCTCCCTTTATCCAGCCCTCACTCCTTCTCTAG
GCGCCGGAATTAGATCCTGGCCACCATGGACTACAAGGACGACGATGACAAGATGGGCCAGACTGGGAAG
AAATCTGAGAAGGGACCGGTTTGTTGGCGGAAGCGTGTAAAATCAGAGTACATGAGACTGAGACAGCTCA
AGAGGTTCAGAAGAGCTGATGAAGTAAAGACTATGTTTAGTTCCAATCGTCAGAAAATTTTGGAAAGAAC
TGAAACCTTAAACCAAGAGTGGAAGCAGCGGAGGATACAGCCTGTGCACATCATGACTTCTGTGAGCTCA
TTGCGCGGGACTAGGGAGTGTTCAGTCACCAGTGACTTGGATTTTCCAGCACAAGTCATCCCGTTAAAGA
CCCTGAATGCAGTCGCCTCGGTGCCTATAATGTACTCTTGGTCGCCCTTACAACAGAATTTTATGGTGGA
AGACGAAACTGTCTTACATAACATTCCTTACATGGGGGATGAAGTTCTGGATCAGGACGGCACTTTCATT
GAAGAACTAATAAAAAATTATGATGGAAAAGTGCATGGTGACAGAGAATGTGGATTTATAAATGATGAAA
TTTTTGTGGAGTTGGTAAATGCTCTTGGTCAATATAATGATGATGATGATGACGATGATGGAGATGATCC
AGATGAAAGAGAAGAAAAACAGAAAGATCTAGAGGATAATCGAGATGATAAAGAAACTTGCCCACCTCGG
AAATTTCCTGCTGATAAAATATTTGAAGCCATTTCCTCAATGTTTCCAGATAAGGGCACCGCAGAAGAAC
TGAAGGAAAAATATAAAGAACTCACGGAGCAGCAGCTCCCAGGTGCTCTGCCTCCTGAATGTACTCCAAA
CATCGATGGACCAAATGCCAAATCTGTTCAGAGGGAGCAAAGCTTGCATTCATTTCATACGCTCTTCTGT
CGACGATGTTTTAAGTATGACTGCTTCCTACATCCCTTCCATGCAACACCCAACACATATAAGAGGAAGA
ACACAGAAACAGCTTTGGACAACAAGCCTTGTGGACCACAGTGTTACCAGCATCTGGAGGGAGCTAAGGA
GTTTGCTGCTGCTCTTACTGCTGAGCGGATAAAGACACCACCTAAACGCCCAGGGGGCCGCAGAAGAGGA
AGACTTCCGAATAACAGTAGCAGACCCAGCACCCCCACCATCAGTGTGCTGGAGTCAAAGGATACAGACA
GTGACAGAGAAGCAGGGACTGAAACTGGGGGAGAGAACAACGATAAAGAAGAAGAAGAGAAAAAAGATGA
GACGTCCAGCTCCTCTGAAGCAAATTCTCGGTGTCAAACACCAATAAAGATGAAGCCAAATATTGAACCT
CCTGAGAATGTGGAGTGGAGTGGTGCTGAAGCCTCCATGTTTAGAGTCCTCATTGGTACTTACTACGATA
ACTTTTGTGCCATTGCTAGGCTAATTGGGACCAAAACATGTAGACAGGTGTATGAGTTTAGAGTCAAGGA
GTCCAGTATCATAGCACCTGTTCCCACTGAGGATGTAGACACTCCTCCAAGAAAGAAGAAAAGGAAACAT
CGGTTGTGGGCTGCACACTGCAGAAAGATACAACTGAAAAAGGACGGCTCCTCTAACCATGTTTACAACT
ATCAACCCTGTGACCATCCACGGCAGCCTTGTGACAGTTCGTGCCCTTGTGTGATAGCACAAAATTTTTG
TGAAAAGTTTTGTCAATGTAGTTCAGAGTGTCAAAACCGCTTTCCTGGATGTCGGTGCAAAGCACAATGC
AACACCAAACAGTGTCCATGCTACCTGGCTGTCCGAGAGTGTGACCCTGACCTCTGTCTCACGTGTGGAG
CTGCTGACCATTGGGACAGTAAAAATGTATCCTGTAAGAACTGTAGCATTCAGCGGGGCTCTAAAAAGTG
ACTCGAGCGGGATCAATTCCGCCCCCCCCCTAACGTTACTGGCCGAAGCCGCTTGGAATAAGGCCGGTGT
GCGTTTGTCTATATGTTATTTTCCACCATATTGCCGTCTTTTGGCAATGTGAGGGCCCGGAAACCTGGCC
CTGTCTTCTTGACGAGCATTCCTAGGGGTCTTTCCCCTCTCGCCAAAGGAATGCAAGGTCTGTTGAATGT
CGTGAAGGAAGCAGTTCCTCTGGAAGCTTCTTGAAGACAAACAACGTCTGTAGCGACCCTTTGCAGGCAG
CGGAACCCCCCACCTGGCGACAGGTGCCTCTGCGGCCAAAAGCCACGTGTATAAGATACACCTGCAAAGG
CGGCACAACCCCAGTGCCACGTTGTGAGTTGGATAGTTGTGGAAAGAGTCAAATGGCTCTCCTCAAGCGT
ATTCAACAAGGGGCTGAAGGATGCCCAGAAGGTACCCCATTGTATGGGATCTGATCTGGGGCCTCGGTGC
ACATGCTTTACATGTGTTTAGTCGAGGTTAAAAAAACGTCTAGGCCCCCCGAACCACGGGGACGTGGTTT
TCCTTTGAAAAACACGATAATACCATGGTGAGCAAGGGCGAGGAGCTGTTCACCGGGGTGGTGCCCATCC
TGGTCGAGCTGGACGGCGACGTAAACGGCCACAAGTTCAGCGTGTCCGGCGAGGGCGAGGGCGATGCCAC
CTACGGCAAGCTGACCCTGAAGTTCATCTGCACCACCGGCAAGCTGCCCGTGCCCTGGCCCACCCTCGTG
ACCACCCTGACCTACGGCGTGCAGTGCTTCAGCCGCTACCCCGACCACATGAAGCAGCACGACTTCTTCA
AGTCCGCCATGCCCGAAGGCTACGTCCAGGAGCGCACCATCTTCTTCAAGGACGACGGCAACTACAAGAC
CCGCGCCGAGGTGAAGTTCGAGGGCGACACCCTGGTGAACCGCATCGAGCTGAAGGGCATCGACTTCAAG
GAGGACGGCAACATCCTGGGGCACAAGCTGGAGTACAACTACAACAGCCACAACGTCTATATCATGGCCG
ACAAGCAGAAGAACGGCATCAAGGTGAACTTCAAGATCCGCCACAACATCGAGGACGGCAGCGTGCAGCT
CGCCGACCACTACCAGCAGAACACCCCCATCGGCGACGGCCCCGTGCTGCTGCCCGACAACCACTACCTG
AGCACCCAGTCCGCCCTGAGCAAAGACCCCAACGAGAAGCGCGATCACATGGTCCTGCTGGAGTTCGTGA
CCGCCGCCGGGATCACTCTCGGCATGGACGAGCTGTACAAGTAAAGCGGCCGCGACTCTAGAGTCGACCT
GCAGGCATGCAAGCTTCAGGTAGCCGGCTAACGTTAACAACCGGTACCTCTAGAACTATAGCTAGCATGC
GCAAATTTAAAGCGCTGATATCGATAAAATAAAAGATTTTATTTAGTCTCCAGAAAAAGGGGGGAATGAA
AGACCCCACCTGTAGGTTTGGCAAGCTAGCTTAAGTAACGCCATTTTGCAAGGCATGGAAAATACATAAC
TGAGAATAGAGAAGTTCAGATCAAGGTTAGGAACAGAGAGACAGCAGAATATGGGCCAAACAGGATATCT
GTGGTAAGCAGTTCCTGCCCCGGCTCAGGGCCAAGAACAGATGGTCCCCAGATGCGGTCCCGCCCTCAGC
AGTTTCTAGAGAACCATCAGATGTTTCCAGGGTGCCCCAAGGACCTGAAATGACCCTGTGCCTTATTTGA
ACTAACCAATCAGTTCGCTTCTCGCTTCTGTTCGCGCGCTTCTGCTCCCCGAGCTCAATAAAAGAGCCCA
CAACCCCTCACTCGGCGCGCCAGTCCTCCGATAGACTGCGTCGCCCGGGTACCCGTGTATCCAATAAACC
CTCTTGCAGTTGCATCCGACTTGTGGTCTCGCTGTTCCTTGGGAGGGTCTCCTCTGAGTGATTGACTACC
CGTCAGCGGGGGTCTTTCATGGGTAACAGTTTCTTGAAGTTGGAGAACAACATTCTGAGGGTAGGAGTCG
AATATTAAGTAATCCTGACTCAATTAGCCACTGTTTTGAATCCACATACTCCAATACTCCTGAAATAGTT
CATTATGGACAGCGCAGAAAGAGCTGGGGAGAATTGTGAAATTGTTATCCGCTCACAATTCCACACAACA
TACGAGCCGGAAGCATAAAGTGTAAAGCCTGGGGTGCCTAATGAGTGAGCTAACTCACATTAATTGCGTT
GCGCTCACTGCCCGCTTTCCAGTCGGGAAACCTGTCGTGCCAGCTGCATTAATGAATCGGCCAACGCGCG
GGGAGAGGCGGTTTGCGTATTGGGCGCTCTTCCGCTTCCTCGCTCACTGACTCGCTGCGCTCGGTCGTTC
GGCTGCGGCGAGCGGTATCAGCTCACTCAAAGGCGGTAATACGGTTATCCACAGAATCAGGGGATAACGC
AGGAAAGAACATGTGAGCAAAAGGCCAGCAAAAGGCCAGGAACCGTAAAAAGGCCGCGTTGCTGGCGTTT
TTCCATAGGCTCCGCCCCCCTGACGAGCATCACAAAAATCGACGCTCAAGTCAGAGGTGGCGAAACCCGA
CAGGACTATAAAGATACCAGGCGTTTCCCCCTGGAAGCTCCCTCGTGCGCTCTCCTGTTCCGACCCTGCC
GCTTACCGGATACCTGTCCGCCTTTCTCCCTTCGGGAAGCGTGGCGCTTTCTCATAGCTCACGCTGTAGG
TATCTCAGTTCGGTGTAGGTCGTTCGCTCCAAGCTGGGCTGTGTGCACGAACCCCCCGTTCAGCCCGACC
GCTGCGCCTTATCCGGTAACTATCGTCTTGAGTCCAACCCGGTAAGACACGACTTATCGCCACTGGCAGC
AGCCACTGGTAACAGGATTAGCAGAGCGAGGTATGTAGGCGGTGCTACAGAGTTCTTGAAGTGGTGGCCT
AACTACGGCTACACTAGAAGAACAGTATTTGGTATCTGCGCTCTGCTGAAGCCAGTTACCTTCGGAAAAA
GAGTTGGTAGCTCTTGATCCGGCAAACAAACCACCGCTGGTAGCGGTGGTTTTTTTGTTTGCAAGCAGCA
GATTACGCGCAGAAAAAAAGGATCTCAAGAAGATCCTTTGATCTTTTCTACGGGGTCTGACGCTCAGTGG
AACGAAAACTCACGTTAAGGGATTTTGGTCATGAGATTATCAAAAAGGATCTTCACCTAGATCCTTTTAA
ATTAAAAATGAAGTTTTAAATCAATCTAAAGTATATATGAGTAAACTTGGTCTGACAGTTACCAATGCTT
AATCAGTGAGGCACCTATCTCAGCGATCTGTCTATTTCGTTCATCCATAGTTGCCTGACTCCCCGTCGTG
TAGATAACTACGATACGGGAGGGCTTACCATCTGGCCCCAGTGCTGCAATGATACCGCGAGACCCACGCT
CACCGGCTCCAGATTTATCAGCAATAAACCAGCCAGCCGGAAGGGCCGAGCGCAGAAGTGGTCCTGCAAC
TTTATCCGCCTCCATCCAGTCTATTAATTGTTGCCGGGAAGCTAGAGTAAGTAGTTCGCCAGTTAATAGT
TTGCGCAACGTTGTTGCCATTGCTACAGGCATCGTGGTGTCACGCTCGTCGTTTGGTATGGCTTCATTCA
GCTCCGGTTCCCAACGATCAAGGCGAGTTACATGATCCCCCATGTTGTGCAAAAAAGCGGTTAGCTCCTT
CGGTCCTCCGATCGTTGTCAGAAGTAAGTTGGCCGCAGTGTTATCACTCATGGTTATGGCAGCACTGCAT
AATTCTCTTACTGTCATGCCATCCGTAAGATGCTTTTCTGTGACTGGTGAGTACTCAACCAAGTCATTCT
GAGAATAGTGTATGCGGCGACCGAGTTGCTCTTGCCCGGCGTCAATACGGGATAATACCGCGCCACATAG
CAGAACTTTAAAAGTGCTCATCATTGGAAAACGTTCTTCGGGGCGAAAACTCTCAAGGATCTTACCGCTG
TTGAGATCCAGTTCGATGTAACCCACTCGTGCACCCAACTGATCTTCAGCATCTTTTACTTTCACCAGCG
TTTCTGGGTGAGCAAAAACAGGAAGGCAAAATGCCGCAAAAAAGGGAATAAGGGCGACACGGAAATGTTG
AATACTCATACTCTTCCTTTTTCAATATTATTGAAGCATTTATCAGGGTTATTGTCTCATGAGCGGATAC
ATATTTGAATGTATTTAGAAAAATAAACAAATAGGGGTTCCGCGCACATTTCCCCGAAAAGTGCCACCTG
ACGTCTAAGAAACCATTATTATCATGACATTAACCTATAAAAATAGGCGTATCACGAGGCCCTTTCGTCT
CGCGCGTTTCGGTGATGACGGTGAAAACCTCTGACACATGCAGCTCCCGGAGACGGTCACAGCTTGTCTG
TAAGCGGATGCCGGGAGCAGACAAGCCCGTCAGGGCGCGTCAGCGGGTGTTGGCGGGTGTCGGGGCTGGC
TTAACTATGCGGCATCAGAGCAGATTGTACTGAGAGTGCACCATATGCGGTGTGAAATACCGCACAGATG
CGTAAGGAGAAAATACCGCATCAGGCGCCATTCGCCATTCAGGCTGCGCAACTGTTGGGAAGGGCGATCG
GTGCGGGCCTCTTCGCTATTACGCCAGCTGGCGAAAGGGGGATGTGCTGCAAGGCGATTAAGTTGGGTAA
CGCCAGGGTTTTCCCAGTCACGACGTTGTAAAACGACGGCGCAAGGAATGGTGCATGCAAGGAGATGGCG
CCCAACAGTCCCCCGGCCACGGGGCCTGCCACCATACCCACGCCGAAACAAGCGCTCATGAGCCCGAAGT
GGCGAGCCCGATCTTCCCCATCGGTGATGTCGGCGATATAGGCGCCAGCAACCGCACCTGTGGCGCCGGT
GATGCCGGCCACGATGCGTCCGGCGTAGAGGCGATTAGTCCAATTTGTTAAAGACAGGATATCAGTGGTC
CAGGCTCTAGTTTTGACTCAACAATATCACCAGCTGAAGCCTATAGAGTACGAGCCATAGATAAAATAAA
AGATTTTATTTAGTCTCCAGAAAAAGGGGGGA
